Addgene plasmid #31697: SnailHA_pcDNA3
Depositing lab: Paul Wade. Depositing organization: National Institute of Environmental Health Sciences (NIEHS). Publication: Aberrant expression of the transcription factors snail and slug alters the response to genotoxic stress. Kajita M, McClinic KN, Wade PA. Mol Cell Biol. 2004 Sep . 24(17):7559-66. 10.1128/MCB.24.17.7559-7566.2004 PubMed 15314165.
Backbone
  Vector backbone: pcDNA3.1+
  Backbone manufacturer: Invitrogen
  Backbone size w/o insert (bp): 5428
  Vector type: Mammalian Expression
  Selectable markers: Neomycin (select with G418)
Growth in bacteria
  Bacterial resistance: Ampicillin, 100 μg/mL
  Growth temperature: 37°C
  Growth strain: DH5alpha
  Copy number: High Copy
Gene/Insert
  Gene/Insert name: Snail (alt name: SNAI1)
  Species: H. sapiens (human)
  Insert size (bp): 822
  GenBank ID: NM_005985
  Entrez Gene: SNAI1 (a.k.a. SLUGH2, SNA, SNAH, SNAIL, SNAIL1, dJ710H13.1)
  Tag / fusion protein: HA (C terminal on insert)
  Cloning method: Restriction Enzyme; 5′ cloning site HindIII (unknown if destroyed); 3′ cloning site XhoI (unknown if destroyed)
  Sequencing primers: 5′ T7
Terms and licenses: Academic/Nonprofit Terms; Industry Terms: Not Available to Industry
How to cite: SnailHA_pcDNA3 was a gift from Paul Wade (Addgene plasmid # 31697 ; http://n2t.net/addgene:31697 ; RRID:Addgene_31697)
