[The description below was written by a language model from this plasmid's Addgene catalogue record and pLannotate feature annotations shown in this document.]
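Description:
SnailHA_pcDNA3 is a mammalian expression plasmid built on the pcDNA3.1+ backbone, carrying the human SNAI1 (Snail) coding sequence with an HA epitope tag fused at its C terminus. The insert, listed as about 822 bp, was placed between HindIII and XhoI sites of the polylinker, and the sequenced plasmid totals about 6.2 kb. In bacteria it replicates from a high-copy ColE1/pUC-type origin and is selected through the β-lactamase (AmpR) gene. An f1 origin is also present, allowing single-stranded DNA production. Small lac promoter/operator, lacI, ble and bom fragments flagged in the annotation appear to be backbone remnants rather than functional modules, as do the short hits labelled as a truncated HIV-1 LTR and an SV40 promoter fragment.

Snail expression is driven by the human cytomegalovirus immediate-early enhancer and promoter and terminated by the bovine growth hormone polyadenylation signal. A T7 promoter sits just upstream of the insert, serving as a sequencing primer site and allowing in vitro transcription. The feature table annotates only the SNAI1 open reading frame and does not call the HA tag separately, though the catalogue entry records it, and there is unannotated space between the end of the SNAI1 feature and the poly(A) signal. A second cassette, in which the SV40 early promoter drives the neomycin phosphotransferase gene followed by the SV40 poly(A) signal, permits G418 selection of stable transfectants. SNAI1 is a zinc-finger transcriptional repressor that binds E-boxes in the E-cadherin promoter and promotes epithelial-to-mesenchymal transition. This construct allows its ectopic expression and detection through the HA epitope in mammalian cells. The associated publication concerns how aberrant Snail and Slug expression alters the response to genotoxic stress.
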