Features (pLannotate 1.2.2; 20 found; start..end, strand, type, name):
    170..549     +  enhancer       CMV enhancer: human cytomegalovirus immediate early enhancer
    550..753     +  promoter       CMV promoter: human cytomegalovirus (CMV) immediate early promoter
    749..782     +  LTR            5' LTR (truncated) (fragment): truncated 5' long terminal repeat (LTR) from HIV-1
    798..816     +  promoter       T7 promoter: promoter for bacteriophage T7 RNA polymerase
    870..1661    +  CDS            SNAI1: SNAI1_HUMAN - Also known as SNAH. Experimental evidence at protein level: Swiss-Prot protein existence level 1. Involved in induction of the epithelial to mesenchymal transition (EMT), formation and maintenance of embryonic mesoderm, growth arrest, survival and cell migration. Binds to 3 E-boxes of the E-cadherin/CDH1 gene promoter and to the promoters of CLDN7 and KRT8 and, in association with histone demethylase KDM1A which it recruits to the promoters, causes a decrease in dimethylated H3K4 levels and represses transcription (PubMed:20389281, PubMed:20562920). The N- terminal SNAG domain co
   1735..1959    +  polyA_signal   bGH poly(A) signal: bovine growth hormone polyadenylation signal
   1963..1984    +  promoter       SV40 promoter (fragment): SV40 enhancer and early promoter
   2005..2433    +  rep_origin     f1 ori (sequence partly withheld): f1 bacteriophage origin of replication; arrow indicates direction of (+) strand synthesis
   2447..2776    +  promoter       SV40 promoter: SV40 enhancer and early promoter
   2843..3634    +  CDS            neo: KKA2_KLEPN - Also known as kan, nptII. Experimental evidence at protein level: Swiss-Prot protein existence level 1. Resistance to kanamycin, neomycin, paromomycin, ribostamycin, butirosin and gentamicin B. From Klebsiella pneumoniae.
   3658..3816    +  CDS            ble (fragment): BLE_KLEPN - Experimental evidence at protein level: Swiss-Prot protein existence level 1. Binding protein with a strong affinity to the bleomycin family of antibiotics. Binds to CL990; an antimitotic-antibiotic compound. From Klebsiella pneumoniae.
   3811..3932    +  polyA_signal   SV40 poly(A) signal: SV40 polyadenylation signal
   4005..4021    -  protein_bind   lac operator: The lac repressor binds to the lac operator to inhibit transcription in E. coli. This inhibition can be relieved by adding lactose or isopropyl-β-D-thiogalactopyranoside (IPTG). lac repressor encoded by lacI
   4029..4059    -  promoter       lac promoter: promoter for the E. coli lac operon
   4074..4095    -  protein_bind   CAP binding site: CAP binding activates transcription in the presence of cAMP. E. coli catabolite activator protein
   4108..4200    -  CDS            lacI (fragment): lac repressor; lacI; The lac repressor binds to the lac operator to inhibit transcription in E. coli. This inhibition can be relieved by adding lactose or isopropyl-β-D-thiogalactopyranoside (IPTG).
   4383..4971    -  rep_origin     ori: high-copy-number ColE1/pMB1/pBR322/pUC origin of replication
   5142..6002    -  CDS            AmpR: β-lactamase; bla; confers resistance to ampicillin, carbenicillin, and related antibiotics
   6003..6107    -  promoter       AmpR promoter: bla
   6166..15      -  misc_feature   bom (fragment) (across the origin): basis of mobility region from pBR322
>Addgene plasmid #31697 | SnailHA_pcDNA3 | addgene full sequence | sequence record 243817 | Addgene NGS Result
TAGTTAAGCCAGTATCTGCTCCCTGCTTGTGTGTTGGAGGTCGCTGAGTAGTGCGCGAGCAAAATTTAAG
CTACAACAAGGCAAGGCTTGACCGACAATTGCATGAAGAATCTGCTTAGGGTTAGGCGTTTTGCGCTGCT
TCGCGATGTACGGGCCAGATATACGCGTTGACATTGATTATTGACTAGTTATTAATAGTAATCAATTACG
GGGTCATTAGTTCATAGCCCATATATGGAGTTCCGCGTTACATAACTTACGGTAAATGGCCCGCCTGGCT
GACCGCCCAACGACCCCCGCCCATTGACGTCAATAATGACGTATGTTCCCATAGTAACGCCAATAGGGAC
TTTCCATTGACGTCAATGGGTGGAGTATTTACGGTAAACTGCCCACTTGGCAGTACATCAAGTGTATCAT
ATGCCAAGTACGCCCCCTATTGACGTCAATGACGGTAAATGGCCCGCCTGGCATTATGCCCAGTACATGA
CCTTATGGGACTTTCCTACTTGGCAGTACATCTACGTATTAGTCATCGCTATTACCATGGTGATGCGGTT
TTGGCAGTACATCAATGGGCGTGGATAGCGGTTTGACTCACGGGGATTTCCAAGTCTCCACCCCATTGAC
GTCAATGGGAGTTTGTTTTGGCACCAAAATCAACGGGACTTTCCAAAATGTCGTAACAACTCCGCCCCAT
TGACGCAAATGGGCGGTAGGCGTGTACGGTGGGAGGTCTATATAAGCAGAGCTCTCTGGCTAACTAGAGA
ACCCACTGCTTACTGGCTTATCGAAATTAATACGACTCACTATAGGGAGACCCAAGCTGGCTAGCGTTTA
AACTTAAGCTTGGTACCGAGCTCGGATCCATGCCGCGCTCTTTCCTCGTCAGGAAGCCCTCCGACCCCAA
TCGGAAGCCTAACTACAGCGAGCTGCAGGACTCTAATCCAGAGTTTACCTTCCAGCAGCCCTACGACCAG
GCCCACCTGCTGGCAGCCATCCCACCTCCGGAGATCCTCAACCCCACCGCCTCGCTGCCAATGCTCATCT
GGGACTCTGTCCTGGCGCCCCAAGCCCAGCCAATTGCCTGGGCCTCCCTTCGGCTCCAGGAGAGTCCCAG
GGTGGCAGAGCTGACCTCCCTGTCAGATGAGGACAGTGGGAAAGGCTCCCAGCCCCCCAGCCCACCCTCA
CCGGCTCCTTCGTCCTTCTCCTCTACTTCAGTCTCTTCCTTGGAGGCCGAGGCCTATGCTGCCTTCCCAG
GCTTGGGCCAAGTGCCCAAGCAGCTGGCCCAGCTCTCTGAGGCCAAGGATCTCCAGGCTCGAAAGGCCTT
CAACTGCAAATACTGCAACAAGGAATACCTCAGCCTGGGTGCCCTCAAGATGCACATCCGAAGCCACACG
CTGCCCTGCGTCTGCGGAACCTGCGGGAAGGCCTTCTCTAGGCCCTGGCTGCTACAAGGCCATGTCCGGA
CCCACACTGGCGAGAAGCCCTTCTCCTGTCCCCACTGCAGCCGTGCCTTCGCTGACCGCTCCAACCTGCG
GGCCCACCTCCAGACCCACTCAGATGTCAAGAAGTACCAGTGCCAGGCGTGTGCTCGGACCTTCTCCCGA
ATGTCCCTGCTCCACAAGCACCAAGAGTCCGGCTGCTCAGGATGTCCCCGCTACCCCTACGATGTCCCCG
ATTACGCTTGACTCGAGTCTAGAGGGCCCGTTTAAACCCGCTGATCAGCCTCGACTGTGCCTTCTAGTTG
CCAGCCATCTGTTGTTTGCCCCTCCCCCGTGCCTTCCTTGACCCTGGAAGGTGCCACTCCCACTGTCCTT
TCCTAATAAAATGAGGAAATTGCATCGCATTGTCTGAGTAGGTGTCATTCTATTCTGGGGGGTGGGGTGG
GGCAGGACAGCAAGGGGGAGGATTGGGAAGACAATAGCAGGCATGCTGGGGATGCGGTGGGCTCTATGGC
TTCTGAGGCGGAAAGAACCAGCTGGGGCTCTAGGGGGTATCCCC
[124 nt withheld, positions 2005-2128]
C
[91 nt withheld, positions 2130-2220]
A
[49 nt withheld, positions 2222-2270]
CCTTTGACGTTGGAGTCCACGTTCTTT
[37 nt withheld, positions 2298-2334]
ACCCTATCTCGGTCTATTCTTTTGATTTATAAGGGATTTTGCCGATTTCGGCCTATTGGTTAAAAAATGA
GCTGATTTAACAAAAATTTAACGCGAATTAATTCTGTGGAATGTGTGTCAGTTAGGGTGTGGAAAGTCCC
CAGGCTCCCCAGCAGGCAGAAGTATGCAAAGCATGCATCTCAATTAGTCAGCAACCAGGTGTGGAAAGTC
CCCAGGCTCCCCAGCAGGCAGAAGTATGCAAAGCATGCATCTCAATTAGTCAGCAACCATAGTCCCGCCC
CTAACTCCGCCCATCCCGCCCCTAACTCCGCCCAGTTCCGCCCATTCTCCGCCCCATGGCTGACTAATTT
TTTTTATTTATGCAGAGGCCGAGGCCGCCTCTGCCTCTGAGCTATTCCAGAAGTAGTGAGGAGGCTTTTT
TGGAGGCCTAGGCTTTTGCAAAAAGCTCCCGGGAGCTTGTATATCCATTTTCGGATCTGATCAAGAGACA
GGATGAGGATCGTTTCGCATGATTGAACAAGATGGATTGCACGCAGGTTCTCCGGCCGCTTGGGTGGAGA
GGCTATTCGGCTATGACTGGGCACAACAGACAATCGGCTGCTCTGATGCCGCCGTGTTCCGGCTGTCAGC
GCAGGGGCGCCCGGTTCTTTTTGTCAAGACCGACCTGTCCGGTGCCCTGAATGAACTGCAGGACGAGGCA
GCGCGGCTATCGTGGCTGGCCACGACGGGCGTTCCTTGCGCAGCTGTGCTCGACGTTGTCACTGAAGCGG
GAAGGGACTGGCTGCTATTGGGCGAAGTGCCGGGGCAGGATCTCCTGTCATCTCACCTTGCTCCTGCCGA
GAAAGTATCCATCATGGCTGATGCAATGCGGCGGCTGCATACGCTTGATCCGGCTACCTGCCCATTCGAC
CACCAAGCGAAACATCGCATCGAGCGAGCACGTACTCGGATGGAAGCCGGTCTTGTCGATCAGGATGATC
TGGACGAAGAGCATCAGGGGCTCGCGCCAGCCGAACTGTTCGCCAGGCTCAAGGCGCGCATGCCCGACGG
CGAGGATCTCGTCGTGACCCATGGCGATGCCTGCTTGCCGAATATCATGGTGGAAAATGGCCGCTTTTCT
GGATTCATCGACTGTGGCCGGCTGGGTGTGGCGGACCGCTATCAGGACATAGCGTTGGCTACCCGTGATA
TTGCTGAAGAGCTTGGCGGCGAATGGGCTGACCGCTTCCTCGTGCTTTACGGTATCGCCGCTCCCGATTC
GCAGCGCATCGCCTTCTATCGCCTTCTTGACGAGTTCTTCTGAGCGGGACTCTGGGGTTCGAAATGACCG
ACCAAGCGACGCCCAACCTGCCATCACGAGATTTCGATTCCACCGCCGCCTTCTATGAAAGGTTGGGCTT
CGGAATCGTTTTCCGGGACGCCGGCTGGATGATCCTCCAGCGCGGGGATCTCATGCTGGAGTTCTTCGCC
CACCCCAACTTGTTTATTGCAGCTTATAATGGTTACAAATAAAGCAATAGCATCACAAATTTCACAAATA
AAGCATTTTTTTCACTGCATTCTAGTTGTGGTTTGTCCAAACTCATCAATGTATCTTATCATGTCTGTAT
ACCGTCGACCTCTAGCTAGAGCTTGGCGTAATCATGGTCATAGCTGTTTCCTGTGTGAAATTGTTATCCG
CTCACAATTCCACACAACATACGAGCCGGAAGCATAAAGTGTAAAGCCTGGGGTGCCTAATGAGTGAGCT
AACTCACATTAATTGCGTTGCGCTCACTGCCCGCTTTCCAGTCGGGAAACCTGTCGTGCCAGCTGCATTA
ATGAATCGGCCAACGCGCGGGGAGAGGCGGTTTGCGTATTGGGCGCTCTTCCGCTTCCTCGCTCACTGAC
TCGCTGCGCTCGGTCGTTCGGCTGCGGCGAGCGGTATCAGCTCACTCAAAGGCGGTAATACGGTTATCCA
CAGAATCAGGGGATAACGCAGGAAAGAACATGTGAGCAAAAGGCCAGCAAAAGGCCAGGAACCGTAAAAA
GGCCGCGTTGCTGGCGTTTTTCCATAGGCTCCGCCCCCCTGACGAGCATCACAAAAATCGACGCTCAAGT
CAGAGGTGGCGAAACCCGACAGGACTATAAAGATACCAGGCGTTTCCCCCTGGAAGCTCCCTCGTGCGCT
CTCCTGTTCCGACCCTGCCGCTTACCGGATACCTGTCCGCCTTTCTCCCTTCGGGAAGCGTGGCGCTTTC
TCATAGCTCACGCTGTAGGTATCTCAGTTCGGTGTAGGTCGTTCGCTCCAAGCTGGGCTGTGTGCACGAA
CCCCCCGTTCAGCCCGACCGCTGCGCCTTATCCGGTAACTATCGTCTTGAGTCCAACCCGGTAAGACACG
ACTTATCGCCACTGGCAGCAGCCACTGGTAACAGGATTAGCAGAGCGAGGTATGTAGGCGGTGCTACAGA
GTTCTTGAAGTGGTGGCCTAACTACGGCTACACTAGAAGAACAGTATTTGGTATCTGCGCTCTGCTGAAG
CCAGTTACCTTCGGAAAAAGAGTTGGTAGCTCTTGATCCGGCAAACAAACCACCGCTGGTAGCGGTGGTT
TTTTTGTTTGCAAGCAGCAGATTACGCGCAGAAAAAAAGGATCTCAAGAAGATCCTTTGATCTTTTCTAC
GGGGTCTGACGCTCAGTGGAACGAAAACTCACGTTAAGGGATTTTGGTCATGAGATTATCAAAAAGGATC
TTCACCTAGATCCTTTTAAATTAAAAATGAAGTTTTAAATCAATCTAAAGTATATATGAGTAAACTTGGT
CTGACAGTTACCAATGCTTAATCAGTGAGGCACCTATCTCAGCGATCTGTCTATTTCGTTCATCCATAGT
TGCCTGACTCCCCGTCGTGTAGATAACTACGATACGGGAGGGCTTACCATCTGGCCCCAGTGCTGCAATG
ATACCGCGAGACCCACGCTCACCGGCTCCAGATTTATCAGCAATAAACCAGCCAGCCGGAAGGGCCGAGC
GCAGAAGTGGTCCTGCAACTTTATCCGCCTCCATCCAGTCTATTAATTGTTGCCGGGAAGCTAGAGTAAG
TAGTTCGCCAGTTAATAGTTTGCGCAACGTTGTTGCCATTGCTACAGGCATCGTGGTGTCACGCTCGTCG
TTTGGTATGGCTTCATTCAGCTCCGGTTCCCAACGATCAAGGCGAGTTACATGATCCCCCATGTTGTGCA
AAAAAGCGGTTAGCTCCTTCGGTCCTCCGATCGTTGTCAGAAGTAAGTTGGCCGCAGTGTTATCACTCAT
GGTTATGGCAGCACTGCATAATTCTCTTACTGTCATGCCATCCGTAAGATGCTTTTCTGTGACTGGTGAG
TACTCAACCAAGTCATTCTGAGAATAGTGTATGCGGCGACCGAGTTGCTCTTGCCCGGCGTCAATACGGG
ATAATACCGCGCCACATAGCAGAACTTTAAAAGTGCTCATCATTGGAAAACGTTCTTCGGGGCGAAAACT
CTCAAGGATCTTACCGCTGTTGAGATCCAGTTCGATGTAACCCACTCGTGCACCCAACTGATCTTCAGCA
TCTTTTACTTTCACCAGCGTTTCTGGGTGAGCAAAAACAGGAAGGCAAAATGCCGCAAAAAAGGGAATAA
GGGCGACACGGAAATGTTGAATACTCATACTCTTCCTTTTTCAATATTATTGAAGCATTTATCAGGGTTA
TTGTCTCATGAGCGGATACATATTTGAATGTATTTAGAAAAATAAACAAATAGGGGTTCCGCGCACATTT
CCCCGAAAAGTGCCACCTGACGTCGACGGATCGGGAGATCTCCCGATCCCCTATGGTGCACTCTCAGTAC
AATCTGCTCTGATGCCGCA
