>Addgene plasmid #31697 | SnailHA_pcDNA3 | addgene partial sequence | sequence record 37638 | BGH-Rev 5'-TAGAAGGCACAGTCGAGG-3'
AGCGTAATCGGGGACATCGTAGGGGTAGCGGGGACATCCTGAGCAGCCGGACTCTTGGTGCTTGTGGAGC
AGGGACATTCGGGAGAAGGTCCGAGCACACGCCTGGCACTGGTACTTCTTGACATCTGAGTGGGTCTGGA
GGTGGGCCCGCAGGTTGGAGCGGTCAGCGAAGGCACGGCTGCAGTGGGGACAGGAGAAGGGCTTCTCGCC
AGTGTGGGTCCGGACATGGCCTTGTAGCAGCCAGGGCCTAGAGAAGGCCTTCCCGCAGGTTCCGCAGACG
CAGGGCAGCGTGTGGCTTCGGATGTGCATCTTGAGGGCACCCAGGCTGAGGTATTCCTTGTTGCAGTATT
TGCAGTTGAAGGCCTTTCGAGCCTGGAGATCCTTGGCCTCAGAGAGCTGGGCCAGCTGCTTGGGCACTTG
GCCCAAGCCTGGGAAGGCAGCATAGGCCTCGGCCTCCAAGGAAGAGACTGAAGTAGAGGAGAAGGACGAA
GGAGCCGGTGAGGGTGGGCTGGGGGGCTGGGAGCCTTTCCCACTGTCCTCATCTGACAGGGAGGTCAGCT
CTGCCACCCTGGGACTCTCCTGGAGCCGAAGGGAGGCCCAGGCAATTGGCTGGGCTTGGGGCGCCAGGAC
AGAGTCCCAGATGAGCATTGGCAGCGAGGCGGTGGGGTTGAGGATCTCCGGAGGTGGGATGGCTGCCAGC
AGGTGGGCCTGGTCGTAGGGCTGCTGGAAGGTAAACTCTGGATTAGAGTCCTGCAGCTCGCTGTA
